Addgene plasmid #68141: BASIC_7_J23101-RBS34-mCherry-B0015
Purpose: storage vector for BASIC part: RFP expression cassette
Depositing lab: Geoffrey Baldwin. Depositing organization: Imperial College London. Publication: BASIC: A New Biopart Assembly Standard for Idempotent Cloning Provides Accurate, Single-Tier DNA Assembly for Synthetic Biology. Storch M, Casini A, Mackrow B, Fleming T, Trewhitt H, Ellis T, Baldwin GS. ACS Synth Biol. 2015 Apr 16. 10.1021/sb500356d PubMed 25746445.
Backbone
  Vector backbone: pjet 1.2
  Backbone size w/o insert (bp): 3015
  Total vector size (bp): 3922
  Vector type: Bacterial Expression
Growth in bacteria
  Bacterial resistance: Ampicillin, 100 μg/mL
  Growth temperature: 37°C
  Growth strain: DH5alpha
  Copy number: High Copy
Gene/Insert
  Gene/Insert name: J23101-RBS34-mcherry-B0015
  GenBank ID: KP223706
Terms and licenses: Academic/Nonprofit Terms; Industry Terms: Not Available to Industry
How to cite: BASIC_7_J23101-RBS34-mCherry-B0015 was a gift from Geoffrey Baldwin (Addgene plasmid # 68141 ; http://n2t.net/addgene:68141 ; RRID:Addgene_68141)
