[The description below was written by a language model from this plasmid's Addgene catalogue record and pLannotate feature annotations shown in this document.]
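Description:
BASIC_7_J23101-RBS34-mCherry-B0015 is a high-copy bacterial storage plasmid of 3,922 bp that holds a ready-made red fluorescent protein expression cassette as a reusable part for the BASIC (Biopart Assembly Standard for Idempotent Cloning) DNA assembly method. It is built on the pJET1.2 cloning backbone and propagates in E. coli through a ColE1/pUC-type origin, with selection by ampicillin through the β-lactamase gene and its native promoter.

The insert is a compact, self-contained transcription unit. According to its name, it is driven by the constitutive Anderson-family promoter J23101. The automated annotation labels this region as a fragment of the closely related J23119 promoter, which most likely reflects sequence similarity within that promoter family rather than a different part. A synthetic ribosome binding site (RBS34, not separately annotated) precedes the mCherry coding sequence, a monomeric, rapidly maturing red fluorescent protein derived from Discosoma. Transcription ends at the B0015 double terminator, annotated here as its two components, the rrnB T1 and T7Te terminators.

The remaining features are backbone remnants typical of pJET1.2. A fragment of the eco47IR lethal gene lies under a lac UV5 promoter with a CAP binding site; this gene serves as a positive-selection marker that is disrupted when an insert is cloned. There is also a short lacI fragment and a T7 promoter flanking the cloning site. The BASIC prefix and suffix sequences expected to flank the part are not annotated in the feature table. The plasmid serves as a source from which the RFP cassette can be released and combined with other BASIC parts, for example as a constitutive reporter or visual marker in assembled constructs.
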