Features (pLannotate 1.2.2; 12 found; start..end, strand, type, name):
     22..53      +  promoter       J23119 promoter (fragment): bacterial promoter (Registry of Standard Biological Parts BBa J23119)
     80..787     +  CDS            mCherry: mCherry is a basic (constitutively fluorescent) red fluorescent protein published in 2004, derived from Discosoma sp.. It is reported to be a very rapidly-maturing monomer with low acid sensitivity.
    810..881     +  terminator     rrnB T1 terminator: transcription terminator T1 from the E. coli rrnB gene
    897..924     +  terminator     T7Te terminator: phage T7 early transcription terminator
    950..1330    -  CDS            eco47IR (fragment): T2E7_ECOLX - Protein predicted: Swiss-Prot protein existence level 4. Recognizes the double-stranded sequence GGWCC and cleaves after G-1. From Escherichia coli.
   1383..1413    -  promoter       lac UV5 promoter: E. coli lac promoter with an "up" mutation
   1428..1449    -  protein_bind   CAP binding site: CAP binding activates transcription in the presence of cAMP. E. coli catabolite activator protein
   1474..1557    -  CDS            lacI (fragment): lac repressor; lacI; The lac repressor binds to the lac operator to inhibit transcription in E. coli. This inhibition can be relieved by adding lactose or isopropyl-β-D-thiogalactopyranoside (IPTG).
   1740..2328    -  rep_origin     ori: high-copy-number ColE1/pMB1/pBR322/pUC origin of replication
   2499..3359    -  CDS            AmpR: β-lactamase; bla; confers resistance to ampicillin, carbenicillin, and related antibiotics
   3360..3464    -  promoter       AmpR promoter: bla
   3856..3874    +  promoter       T7 promoter: promoter for bacteriophage T7 RNA polymerase
>Addgene plasmid #68141 | BASIC_7_J23101-RBS34-mCherry-B0015 | depositor full sequence | sequence record 119105 | BASIC_7_J23101-RBS34-mCherry-B0015 sequence 3922 bps
TCTGGTGGGTCTCTGTCCTTTACAGCTAGCTCAGTCCTAGGTATTATGCTAGCTACTAGAGAAAGAGGAG
AAATACTAGATGGTGAGCAAGGGCGAGGAGGATAACATGGCCATCATCAAGGAGTTCATGCGCTTCAAGG
TGCACATGGAGGGCTCCGTGAACGGCCACGAGTTCGAGATCGAGGGCGAGGGCGAGGGCCGCCCCTACGA
GGGCACCCAGACCGCCAAGCTGAAGGTGACCAAGGGTGGCCCCCTGCCCTTCGCCTGGGACATCCTGTCC
CCTCAGTTCATGTACGGCTCCAAGGCCTACGTGAAGCACCCCGCCGACATCCCCGACTACTTGAAGCTGT
CCTTCCCCGAGGGCTTCAAGTGGGAGCGCGTGATGAACTTCGAGGACGGCGGCGTGGTGACCGTGACCCA
GGACTCCTCCTTGCAGGACGGCGAGTTCATCTACAAGGTGAAGCTGCGCGGCACCAACTTCCCCTCCGAC
GGCCCCGTAATGCAGAAGAAGACCATGGGCTGGGAGGCCTCCTCCGAGCGGATGTACCCCGAGGACGGCG
CCCTGAAGGGCGAGATCAAGCAGAGGCTGAAGCTGAAGGACGGCGGCCACTACGACGCTGAGGTCAAGAC
CACCTACAAGGCCAAGAAGCCCGTGCAGCTGCCCGGCGCCTACAACGTCAACATCAAGTTGGACATCACC
TCCCACAACGAGGACTACACCATCGTGGAACAGTACGAACGCGCCGAGGGCCGCCACTCCACCGGCGGCA
TGGACGAGCTGTACAAGTAATAATACTAGAGCCAGGCATCAAATAAAACGAAAGGCTCAGTCGAAAGACT
GGGCCTTTCGTTTTATCTGTTGTTTGTCGGTGAACGCTCTCTACTAGAGTCACACTGGCTCACCTTCGGG
TGGGCCTTTCTGCGTTTATAGGCTCGGGAGACCTATCGATCTTTCTAGAAGATCTCCTACAATATTCTCA
GCTGCCATGGAAAATCGATGTTCTTCTTTTATTCTCTCAAGATTTTCAGGCTGTATATTAAAACTTATAT
TAAGAACTATGCTAACCACCTCATCAGGAACCGTTGTAGGTGGCGTGGGTTTTCTTGGCAATCGACTCTC
ATGAAAACTACGAGCTAAATATTCAATATGTTCCTCTTGACCAACTTTATTCTGCATTTTTTTTGAACGA
GGTTTAGAGCAAGCTTCAGGAAACTGAGACAGGAATTTTATTAAAAATTTAAATTTTGAAGAAAGTTCAG
GGTTAATAGCATCCATTTTTTGCTTTGCAAGTTCCTCAGCATTCTTAACAAAAGACGTCTCTTTTGACAT
GTTTAAAGTTTAAACCTCCTGTGTGAAATTATTATCCGCTCATAATTCCACACATTATACGAGCCGGAAG
CATAAAGTGTAAAGCCTGGGGTGCCTAATGAGTGAGCTAACTCACATTAATTGCGTTGCGCTCACTGCCA
ATTGCTTTCCAGTCGGGAAACCTGTCGTGCCAGCTGCATTAATGAATCGGCCAACGCGCGGGGAGAGGCG
GTTTGCGTATTGGGCGCTCTTCCGCTTCCTCGCTCACTGACTCGCTGCGCTCGGTCGTTCGGCTGCGGCG
AGCGGTATCAGCTCACTCAAAGGCGGTAATACGGTTATCCACAGAATCAGGGGATAACGCAGGAAAGAAC
ATGTGAGCAAAAGGCCAGCAAAAGGCCAGGAACCGTAAAAAGGCCGCGTTGCTGGCGTTTTTCCATAGGC
TCCGCCCCCCTGACGAGCATCACAAAAATCGACGCTCAAGTCAGAGGTGGCGAAACCCGACAGGACTATA
AAGATACCAGGCGTTTCCCCCTGGAAGCTCCCTCGTGCGCTCTCCTGTTCCGACCCTGCCGCTTACCGGA
TACCTGTCCGCCTTTCTCCCTTCGGGAAGCGTGGCGCTTTCTCATAGCTCACGCTGTAGGTATCTCAGTT
CGGTGTAGGTCGTTCGCTCCAAGCTGGGCTGTGTGCACGAACCCCCCGTTCAGCCCGACCGCTGCGCCTT
ATCCGGTAACTATCGTCTTGAGTCCAACCCGGTAAGACACGACTTATCGCCACTGGCAGCAGCCACTGGT
AACAGGATTAGCAGAGCGAGGTATGTAGGCGGTGCTACAGAGTTCTTGAAGTGGTGGCCTAACTACGGCT
ACACTAGAAGGACAGTATTTGGTATCTGCGCTCTGCTGAAGCCAGTTACCTTCGGAAAAAGAGTTGGTAG
CTCTTGATCCGGCAAACAAACCACCGCTGGTAGCGGTGGTTTTTTTGTTTGCAAGCAGCAGATTACGCGC
AGAAAAAAAGGATCTCAAGAAGATCCTTTGATCTTTTCTACGGGGTCTGACGCTCAGTGGAACGAAAACT
CACGTTAAGGGATTTTGGTCATGAGATTATCAAAAAGGATCTTCACCTAGATCCTTTTAAATTAAAAATG
AAGTTTTAAATCAATCTAAAGTATATATGAGTAAACTTGGTCTGACAGTTACCAATGCTTAATCAGTGAG
GCACCTATCTCAGCGATCTGTCTATTTCGTTCATCCATAGTTGCCTGACTCCCCGTCGTGTAGATAACTA
CGATACGGGAGGGCTTACCATCTGGCCCCAGTGCTGCAATGATACCGCGAGACCCACGCTCACCGGCTCC
AGATTTATCAGCAATAAACCAGCCAGCCGGAAGGGCCGAGCGCAGAAGTGGTCCTGCAACTTTATCCGCC
TCCATCCAGTCTATTAATTGTTGCCGGGAAGCTAGAGTAAGTAGTTCGCCAGTTAATAGTTTGCGCAACG
TTGTTGCCATTGCTACAGGCATCGTGGTGTCACGCTCGTCGTTTGGTATGGCTTCATTCAGCTCCGGTTC
CCAACGATCAAGGCGAGTTACATGATCCCCCATGTTGTGCAAAAAAGCGGTTAGCTCCTTCGGTCCTCCG
ATCGTTGTCAGAAGTAAGTTGGCCGCAGTGTTATCACTCATGGTTATGGCAGCACTGCATAATTCTCTTA
CTGTCATGCCATCCGTAAGATGCTTTTCTGTGACTGGTGAGTACTCAACCAAGTCATTCTGAGAATAGTG
TATGCGGCGACCGAGTTGCTCTTGCCCGGCGTCAATACGGGATAATACCGCGCCACATAGCAGAACTTTA
AAAGTGCTCATCATTGGAAAACGTTCTTCGGGGCGAAAACTCTCAAGGATCTTACCGCTGTTGAGATCCA
GTTCGATGTAACCCACTCGTGCACCCAACTGATCTTCAGCATCTTTTACTTTCACCAGCGTTTCTGGGTG
AGCAAAAACAGGAAGGCAAAATGCCGCAAAAAAGGGAATAAGGGCGACACGGAAATGTTGAATACTCATA
CTCTTCCTTTTTCAATATTATTGAAGCATTTATCAGGGTTATTGTCTCATGAGCGGATACATATTTGAAT
GTATTTAGAAAAATAAACAAATAGGGGTTCCGCGCACATTTCCCCGAAAAGTGCCACCTGACGTCTAAGA
AACCATTATTATCATGACATTAACCTATAAAAATAGGCGTATCACGAGGCCGCCCCTGCAGCCGAATTAT
ATTATTTTTGCCAAATAATTTTTAACAAAAGCTCTGAAGTCTTCTTCATTTAAATTCTTAGATGATACTT
CATCTGGAAAATTGTCCCAATTAGTAGCATCACGCTGTGAGTAAGTTCTAAACCATTTTTTTATTGTTGT
ATTATCTCTAATCTTACTACTCGATGAGTTTTCGGTATTATCTCTATTTTTAACTTGGAGCAGGTTCCAT
TCATTGTTTTTTTCATCATAGTGAATAAAATCAACTGCTTTAACACTTGTGCCTGAACACCATATCCATC
CGGCGTAATACGACTCACTATAGGGAGAGCGGCCGCCAGATCTTCCGGATGGCTCGAGTTTTTCAGCAAG
AT
