>Addgene plasmid #68141 | BASIC_7_J23101-RBS34-mCherry-B0015 | addgene partial sequence | sequence record 122776 | T7 5'-TAATACGACTCACTATAGGG-3'
GCAAGATTCTGGTGGGTCTCTGTCCTTTACAGCTAGCTCAGTCCTAGGTATTATGCTAGCTACTAGAGAA
AGAGGAGAAATACTAGATGGTGAGCAAGGGCGAGGAGGATAACATGGCCATCATCAAGGAGTTCATGCGC
TTCAAGGTGCACATGGAGGGCTCCGTGAACGGCCACGAGTTCGAGATCGAGGGCGAGGGCGAGGGCCGCC
CCTACGAGGGCACCCAGACCGCCAAGCTGAAGGTGACCAAGGGTGGCCCCCTGCCCTTCGCCTGGGACAT
CCTGTCCCCTCAGTTCATGTACGGCTCCAAGGCCTACGTGAAGCACCCCGCCGACATCCCCGACTACTTG
AAGCTGTCCTTCCCCGAGGGCTTCAAGTGGGAGCGCGTGATGAACTTCGAGGACGGCGGCGTGGTGACCG
TGACCCAGGACTCCTCCTTGCAGGACGGCGAGTTCATCTACAAGGTGAAGCTGCGCGGCACCAACTTCCC
CTCCGACGGCCCCGTAATGCAGAAGAAGACCATGGGCTGGGAGGCCTCCTCCGAGCGGATGTACCCCGAG
GACGGCGCCCTGAAGGGCGAGATCAAGCAGAGGCTGAAGCTGAAGGACGGCGGCCACTACGACGCTGAGG
TCAAGACCACCTACAAGGCCAAGAAGCCCGTGCAGCTGCCCGGCGCCTACAACGTCAACATCAAGTTGGA
CATCACCTCCCACAACGAGGACTACACCATCGTGGAACAGTACGAACGCGCCGAGGGCCGCCACTCCACC
GGCGGCATGGACGAGCTGTACAAGTAATAATACTAGAGCCAGGCATCAA
