>Addgene plasmid #68141 | BASIC_7_J23101-RBS34-mCherry-B0015 | addgene partial sequence | sequence record 124387 | Lac-promoter 5'-CACTTTATGCTTCCGGCTCG-3'
AACTTTAAACATGTCAAAAGAGACGTCTTTTGTTAAGAATGCTGAGGAACTTGCAAAGCAAAAAATGGAT
GCTATTAACCCTGAACTTTCTTCAAAATTTAAATTTTTAATAAAATTCCTGTCTCAGTTTCCTGAAGCTT
GCTCTAAACCTCGTTCAAAAAAAATGCAGAATAAAGTTGGTCAAGAGGAACATATTGAATATTTAGCTCG
TAGTTTTCATGAGAGTCGATTGCCAAGAAAACCCACGCCACCTACAACGGTTCCTGATGAGGTGGTTAGC
ATAGTTCTTAATATAAGTTTTAATATACAGCCTGAAAATCTTGAGAGAATAAAAGAAGAACATCGATTTT
CCATGGCAGCTGAGAATATTGTAGGAGATCTTCTAGAAAGATCGATAGGTCTCCCGAGCCTATAAACGCA
GAAAGGCCCACCCGAAGGTGAGCCAGTGTGACTCTAGTAGAGAGCGTTCACCGACAAACAACAGATAAAA
CGAAAGGCCCAGTCTTTCGACTGAGCCTTTCGTTTTATTTGATGCCTGGCTCTAGTATTATTACTTGTAC
AGCTCGTCCATGCCGCCGGTGGAGTGGCGGCCCTCGGCGCGTTCGTACTGTTCCACGATGGTGTAGTCCT
CGTTGTGGGAGGTGATGTCCAACTTGATGTTGACGTTGTAGGCGCCGGGCAGCTGCACGGGCTTCTTGGC
CTTGTAGGTGGTCTTGACCTCAGCGTCGTAGTGGCCGCCGTCCTTCAGCTTCAGCCTCTGCTTGATCTCG
CCCTTCAGG
